>Addgene plasmid #221649 | p8389 LentiCRISPRv2 Neo sgNT-1 | addgene full sequence | sequence record 438024 | Addgene NGS Result
GTATTAGTCATCGCTATTACCATGGTGATGCGGTTTTGGCAGTACATCAATGGGCGTGGATAGCGGTTTG
ACTCACGGGGATTTCCAAGTCTCCACCCCATTGACGTCAATGGGAGTTTGTTTTGGCACCAAAATCAACG
GGACTTTCCAAAATGTCGTAACAACTCCGCCCCATTGACGCAAATGGGCGGTAGGCGTGTACGGTGGGAG
GTCTATATAAGCAGCGCGTTTTGCCTGTACTGGGTCTCTCTGGTTAGACCAGATCTGAGCCTGGGAGCTC
TCTGGCTAACTAGGGAACCCACTGCTTAAGCCTCAATAAAGCTTGCCTTGAGTGCTTCAAGTAGTGTGTG
CCCGTCTGTTGTGTGACTCTGGTAACTAGAGATCCCTCAGACCCTTTTAGTCAGTGTGGAAAATCTCTAG
CAGTGGCGCCCGAACAGGGACTTGAAAGCGAAAGGGAAACCAGAGGAGCTCTCTCGACGCAGGACTCGGC
TTGCTGAAGCGCGCACGGCAAGAGGCGAGGGGCGGCGACTGGTGAGTACGCCAAAAATTTTGACTAGCGG
AGGCTAGAAGGAGAGAGATGGGTGCGAGAGCGTCAGTATTAAGCGGGGGAGAATTAGATCGCGATGGGAA
AAAATTCGGTTAAGGCCAGGGGGAAAGAAAAAATATAAATTAAAACATATAGTATGGGCAAGCAGGGAGC
TAGAACGATTCGCAGTTAATCCTGGCCTGTTAGAAACATCAGAAGGCTGTAGACAAATACTGGGACAGCT
ACAACCATCCCTTCAGACAGGATCAGAAGAACTTAGATCATTATATAATACAGTAGCAACCCTCTATTGT
GTGCATCAAAGGATAGAGATAAAAGACACCAAGGAAGCTTTAGACAAGATAGAGGAAGAGCAAAACAAAA
GTAAGACCACCGCACAGCAAGCGGCCGCTGATCTTCAGACCTGGAGGAGGAGATATGAGGGACAATTGGA
GAAGTGAATTATATAAATATAAAGTAGTAAAAATTGAACCATTAGGAGTAGCACCCACCAAGGCAAAGAG
AAGAGTGGTGCAGAGAGAAAAAAGAGCAGTGGGAATAGGAGCTTTGTTCCTTGGGTTCTTGGGAGCAGCA
GGAAGCACTATGGGCGCAGCGTCAATGACGCTGACGGTACAGGCCAGACAATTATTGTCTGGTATAGTGC
AGCAGCAGAACAATTTGCTGAGGGCTATTGAGGCGCAACAGCATCTGTTGCAACTCACAGTCTGGGGCAT
CAAGCAGCTCCAGGCAAGAATCCTGGCTGTGGAAAGATACCTAAAGGATCAACAGCTCCTGGGGATTTGG
GGTTGCTCTGGAAAACTCATTTGCACCACTGCTGTGCCTTGGAATGCTAGTTGGAGTAATAAATCTCTGG
AACAGATTTGGAATCACACGACCTGGATGGAGTGGGACAGAGAAATTAACAATTACACAAGCTTAATACA
CTCCTTAATTGAAGAATCGCAAAACCAGCAAGAAAAGAATGAACAAGAATTATTGGAATTAGATAAATGG
GCAAGTTTGTGGAATTGGTTTAACATAACAAATTGGCTGTGGTATATAAAATTATTCATAATGATAGTAG
GAGGCTTGGTAGGTTTAAGAATAGTTTTTGCTGTACTTTCTATAGTGAATAGAGTTAGGCAGGGATATTC
ACCATTATCGTTTCAGACCCACCTCCCAACCCCGAGGGGACCCGACAGGCCCGAAGGAATAGAAGAAGAA
GGTGGAGAGAGAGACAGAGACAGATCCATTCGATTAGTGAACGGATCGGCACTGCGTGCGCCAATTCTGC
AGACAAATGGCAGTATTCATCCACAATTTTAAAAGAAAAGGGGGGATTGGGGGGTACAGTGCAGGGGAAA
GAATAGTAGACATAATAGCAACAGACATACAAACTAAAGAATTACAAAAACAAATTACAAAAATTCAAAA
TTTTCGGGTTTATTACAGGGACAGCAGAGATCCAGTTTGGTTAATTAAGGTACCGAGGGCCTATTTCCCA
TGATTCCTTCATATTTGCATATACGATACAAGGCTGTTAGAGAGATAATTAGAATTAATTTGACTGTAAA
CACAAAGATATTAGTACAAAATACGTGACGTAGAAAGTAATAATTTCTTGGGTAGTTTGCAGTTTTAAAA
TTATGTTTTAAAATGGACTATCATATGCTTACCGTAACTTGAAAGTATTTCGATTTCTTGGCTTTATATA
TCTTGTGGAAAGGACGAAACACCGAGCTCGCCATGTCGGTTCTCGTTTTAGAGCTAGAAATAGCAAGTTA
AAATAAGGCTAGTCCGTTATCAACTTGAAAAAGTGGCACCGAGTCGGTGCTTTTTTGAATTCGCTAGCTA
GGTCTTGAAAGGAGTGGGAATTGGCTCCGGTGCCCGTCAGTGGGCAGAGCGCACATCGCCCACAGTCCCC
GAGAAGTTGGGGGGAGGGGTCGGCAATTGATCCGGTGCCTAGAGAAGGTGGCGCGGGGTAAACTGGGAAA
GTGATGTCGTGTACTGGCTCCGCCTTTTTCCCGAGGGTGGGGGAGAACCGTATATAAGTGCAGTAGTCGC
CGTGAACGTTCTTTTTCGCAACGGGTTTGCCGCCAGAACACAGGACCGGTTCTAGAGCGCTGCCACCATG
GACAAGAAGTACAGCATCGGCCTGGACATCGGCACCAACTCTGTGGGCTGGGCCGTGATCACCGACGAGT
ACAAGGTGCCCAGCAAGAAATTCAAGGTGCTGGGCAACACCGACCGGCACAGCATCAAGAAGAACCTGAT
CGGAGCCCTGCTGTTCGACAGCGGCGAAACAGCCGAGGCCACCCGGCTGAAGAGAACCGCCAGAAGAAGA
TACACCAGACGGAAGAACCGGATCTGCTATCTGCAAGAGATCTTCAGCAACGAGATGGCCAAGGTGGACG
ACAGCTTCTTCCACAGACTGGAAGAGTCCTTCCTGGTGGAAGAGGATAAGAAGCACGAGCGGCACCCCAT
CTTCGGCAACATCGTGGACGAGGTGGCCTACCACGAGAAGTACCCCACCATCTACCACCTGAGAAAGAAA
CTGGTGGACAGCACCGACAAGGCCGACCTGCGGCTGATCTATCTGGCCCTGGCCCACATGATCAAGTTCC
GGGGCCACTTCCTGATCGAGGGCGACCTGAACCCCGACAACAGCGACGTGGACAAGCTGTTCATCCAGCT
GGTGCAGACCTACAACCAGCTGTTCGAGGAAAACCCCATCAACGCCAGCGGCGTGGACGCCAAGGCCATC
CTGTCTGCCAGACTGAGCAAGAGCAGACGGCTGGAAAATCTGATCGCCCAGCTGCCCGGCGAGAAGAAGA
ATGGCCTGTTCGGAAACCTGATTGCCCTGAGCCTGGGCCTGACCCCCAACTTCAAGAGCAACTTCGACCT
GGCCGAGGATGCCAAACTGCAGCTGAGCAAGGACACCTACGACGACGACCTGGACAACCTGCTGGCCCAG
ATCGGCGACCAGTACGCCGACCTGTTTCTGGCCGCCAAGAACCTGTCCGACGCCATCCTGCTGAGCGACA
TCCTGAGAGTGAACACCGAGATCACCAAGGCCCCCCTGAGCGCCTCTATGATCAAGAGATACGACGAGCA
CCACCAGGACCTGACCCTGCTGAAAGCTCTCGTGCGGCAGCAGCTGCCTGAGAAGTACAAAGAGATTTTC
TTCGACCAGAGCAAGAACGGCTACGCCGGCTACATTGACGGCGGAGCCAGCCAGGAAGAGTTCTACAAGT
TCATCAAGCCCATCCTGGAAAAGATGGACGGCACCGAGGAACTGCTCGTGAAGCTGAACAGAGAGGACCT
GCTGCGGAAGCAGCGGACCTTCGACAACGGCAGCATCCCCCACCAGATCCACCTGGGAGAGCTGCACGCC
ATTCTGCGGCGGCAGGAAGATTTTTACCCATTCCTGAAGGACAACCGGGAAAAGATCGAGAAGATCCTGA
CCTTCCGCATCCCCTACTACGTGGGCCCTCTGGCCAGGGGAAACAGCAGATTCGCCTGGATGACCAGAAA
GAGCGAGGAAACCATCACCCCCTGGAACTTCGAGGAAGTGGTGGACAAGGGCGCTTCCGCCCAGAGCTTC
ATCGAGCGGATGACCAACTTCGATAAGAACCTGCCCAACGAGAAGGTGCTGCCCAAGCACAGCCTGCTGT
ACGAGTACTTCACCGTGTATAACGAGCTGACCAAAGTGAAATACGTGACCGAGGGAATGAGAAAGCCCGC
CTTCCTGAGCGGCGAGCAGAAAAAGGCCATCGTGGACCTGCTGTTCAAGACCAACCGGAAAGTGACCGTG
AAGCAGCTGAAAGAGGACTACTTCAAGAAAATCGAGTGCTTCGACTCCGTGGAAATCTCCGGCGTGGAAG
ATCGGTTCAACGCCTCCCTGGGCACATACCACGATCTGCTGAAAATTATCAAGGACAAGGACTTCCTGGA
CAATGAGGAAAACGAGGACATTCTGGAAGATATCGTGCTGACCCTGACACTGTTTGAGGACAGAGAGATG
ATCGAGGAACGGCTGAAAACCTATGCCCACCTGTTCGACGACAAAGTGATGAAGCAGCTGAAGCGGCGGA
GATACACCGGCTGGGGCAGGCTGAGCCGGAAGCTGATCAACGGCATCCGGGACAAGCAGTCCGGCAAGAC
AATCCTGGATTTCCTGAAGTCCGACGGCTTCGCCAACAGAAACTTCATGCAGCTGATCCACGACGACAGC
CTGACCTTTAAAGAGGACATCCAGAAAGCCCAGGTGTCCGGCCAGGGCGATAGCCTGCACGAGCACATTG
CCAATCTGGCCGGCAGCCCCGCCATTAAGAAGGGCATCCTGCAGACAGTGAAGGTGGTGGACGAGCTCGT
GAAAGTGATGGGCCGGCACAAGCCCGAGAACATCGTGATCGAAATGGCCAGAGAGAACCAGACCACCCAG
AAGGGACAGAAGAACAGCCGCGAGAGAATGAAGCGGATCGAAGAGGGCATCAAAGAGCTGGGCAGCCAGA
TCCTGAAAGAACACCCCGTGGAAAACACCCAGCTGCAGAACGAGAAGCTGTACCTGTACTACCTGCAGAA
TGGGCGGGATATGTACGTGGACCAGGAACTGGACATCAACCGGCTGTCCGACTACGATGTGGACCATATC
GTGCCTCAGAGCTTTCTGAAGGACGACTCCATCGACAACAAGGTGCTGACCAGAAGCGACAAGAACCGGG
GCAAGAGCGACAACGTGCCCTCCGAAGAGGTCGTGAAGAAGATGAAGAACTACTGGCGGCAGCTGCTGAA
CGCCAAGCTGATTACCCAGAGAAAGTTCGACAATCTGACCAAGGCCGAGAGAGGCGGCCTGAGCGAACTG
GATAAGGCCGGCTTCATCAAGAGACAGCTGGTGGAAACCCGGCAGATCACAAAGCACGTGGCACAGATCC
TGGACTCCCGGATGAACACTAAGTACGACGAGAATGACAAGCTGATCCGGGAAGTGAAAGTGATCACCCT
GAAGTCCAAGCTGGTGTCCGATTTCCGGAAGGATTTCCAGTTTTACAAAGTGCGCGAGATCAACAACTAC
CACCACGCCCACGACGCCTACCTGAACGCCGTCGTGGGAACCGCCCTGATCAAAAAGTACCCTAAGCTGG
AAAGCGAGTTCGTGTACGGCGACTACAAGGTGTACGACGTGCGGAAGATGATCGCCAAGAGCGAGCAGGA
AATCGGCAAGGCTACCGCCAAGTACTTCTTCTACAGCAACATCATGAACTTTTTCAAGACCGAGATTACC
CTGGCCAACGGCGAGATCCGGAAGCGGCCTCTGATCGAGACAAACGGCGAAACCGGGGAGATCGTGTGGG
ATAAGGGCCGGGATTTTGCCACCGTGCGGAAAGTGCTGAGCATGCCCCAAGTGAATATCGTGAAAAAGAC
CGAGGTGCAGACAGGCGGCTTCAGCAAAGAGTCTATCCTGCCCAAGAGGAACAGCGATAAGCTGATCGCC
AGAAAGAAGGACTGGGACCCTAAGAAGTACGGCGGCTTCGACAGCCCCACCGTGGCCTATTCTGTGCTGG
TGGTGGCCAAAGTGGAAAAGGGCAAGTCCAAGAAACTGAAGAGTGTGAAAGAGCTGCTGGGGATCACCAT
CATGGAAAGAAGCAGCTTCGAGAAGAATCCCATCGACTTTCTGGAAGCCAAGGGCTACAAAGAAGTGAAA
AAGGACCTGATCATCAAGCTGCCTAAGTACTCCCTGTTCGAGCTGGAAAACGGCCGGAAGAGAATGCTGG
CCTCTGCCGGCGAACTGCAGAAGGGAAACGAACTGGCCCTGCCCTCCAAATATGTGAACTTCCTGTACCT
GGCCAGCCACTATGAGAAGCTGAAGGGCTCCCCCGAGGATAATGAGCAGAAACAGCTGTTTGTGGAACAG
CACAAGCACTACCTGGACGAGATCATCGAGCAGATCAGCGAGTTCTCCAAGAGAGTGATCCTGGCCGACG
CTAATCTGGACAAAGTGCTGTCCGCCTACAACAAGCACCGGGATAAGCCCATCAGAGAGCAGGCCGAGAA
TATCATCCACCTGTTTACCCTGACCAATCTGGGAGCCCCTGCCGCCTTCAAGTACTTTGACACCACCATC
GACCGGAAGAGGTACACCAGCACCAAAGAGGTGCTGGACGCCACCCTGATCCACCAGAGCATCACCGGCC
TGTACGAGACACGGATCGACCTGTCTCAGCTGGGAGGCGACAAGCGACCTGCCGCCACAAAGAAGGCTGG
ACAGGCTAAGAAGAAGAAAGATTACAAAGACGATGACGATAAGGGATCCGGCGCAACAAACTTCTCTCTG
CTGAAACAAGCCGGAGATGTCGAAGAGAATCCTGGACCGATTGAACAAGATGGATTGCACGCAGGTTCTC
CGGCCGCTTGGGTGGAGAGGCTATTCGGCTATGACTGGGCACAACAGACAATCGGCTGCTCTGATGCCGC
CGTGTTCCGGCTGTCAGCGCAGGGGCGCCCGGTTCTTTTTGTCAAGACCGACCTGTCCGGTGCCCTGAAT
GAACTGCAGGACGAGGCAGCGCGGCTATCGTGGCTGGCCACGACGGGCGTTCCTTGCGCAGCTGTGCTCG
ACGTTGTCACTGAAGCGGGAAGGGACTGGCTGCTATTGGGCGAAGTGCCGGGGCAGGATCTCCTGTCATC
TCACCTTGCTCCTGCCGAGAAAGTATCCATCATGGCTGATGCAATGCGGCGGCTGCATACGCTTGATCCG
GCTACCTGCCCATTCGACCACCAAGCGAAACATCGCATCGAGCGAGCACGTACTCGGATGGAAGCCGGTC
TTGTCGATCAGGATGATCTGGACGAAGAGCATCAGGGGCTCGCGCCAGCCGAACTGTTCGCCAGGCTCAA
GGCGCGCATGCCCGACGGCGAGGATCTCGTCGTGACCCATGGCGATGCCTGCTTGCCGAATATCATGGTG
GAAAATGGCCGCTTTTCTGGATTCATCGACTGTGGCCGGCTGGGTGTGGCGGACCGCTATCAGGACATAG
CGTTGGCTACCCGTGATATTGCTGAAGAGCTTGGCGGCGAATGGGCTGACCGCTTCCTCGTGCTTTACGG
TATCGCCGCTCCCGATTCGCAGCGCATCGCCTTCTATCGCCTTCTTGACGAGTTCTTCTGAACGCGTTAA
GTCGACAATCAACCTCTGGATTACAAAATTTGTGAAAGATTGACTGGTATTCTTAACTATGTTGCTCCTT
TTACGCTATGTGGATACGCTGCTTTAATGCCTTTGTATCATGCTATTGCTTCCCGTATGGCTTTCATTTT
CTCCTCCTTGTATAAATCCTGGTTGCTGTCTCTTTATGAGGAGTTGTGGCCCGTTGTCAGGCAACGTGGC
GTGGTGTGCACTGTGTTTGCTGACGCAACCCCCACTGGTTGGGGCATTGCCACCACCTGTCAGCTCCTTT
CCGGGACTTTCGCTTTCCCCCTCCCTATTGCCACGGCGGAACTCATCGCCGCCTGCCTTGCCCGCTGCTG
GACAGGGGCTCGGCTGTTGGGCACTGACAATTCCGTGGTGTTGTCGGGGAAATCATCGTCCTTTCCTTGG
CTGCTCGCCTGTGTTGCCACCTGGATTCTGCGCGGGACGTCCTTCTGCTACGTCCCTTCGGCCCTCAATC
CAGCGGACCTTCCTTCCCGCGGCCTGCTGCCGGCTCTGCGGCCTCTTCCGCGTCTTCGCCTTCGCCCTCA
GACGAGTCGGATCTCCCTTTGGGCCGCCTCCCCGCGTCGACTTTAAGACCAATGACTTACAAGGCAGCTG
TAGATCTTAGCCACTTTTTAAAAGAAAAGGGGGGACTGGAAGGGCTAATTCACTCCCAACGAAGACAAGA
TCTGCTTTTTGCTTGTACTGGGTCTCTCTGGTTAGACCAGATCTGAGCCTGGGAGCTCTCTGGCTAACTA
GGGAACCCACTGCTTAAGCCTCAATAAAGCTTGCCTTGAGTGCTTCAAGTAGTGTGTGCCCGTCTGTTGT
GTGACTCTGGTAACTAGAGATCCCTCAGACCCTTTTAGTCAGTGTGGAAAATCTCTAGCAGGGCCCGTTT
AAACCCGCTGATCAGCCTCGACTGTGCCTTCTAGTTGCCAGCCATCTGTTGTTTGCCCCTCCCCCGTGCC
TTCCTTGACCCTGGAAGGTGCCACTCCCACTGTCCTTTCCTAATAAAATGAGGAAATTGCATCGCATTGT
CTGAGTAGGTGTCATTCTATTCTGGGGGGTGGGGTGGGGCAGGACAGCAAGGGGGAGGATTGGGAAGACA
ATAGCAGGCATGCTGGGGATGCGGTGGGCTCTATGGCTTCTGAGGCGGAAAGAACCAGCTGGGGCTCTAG
GGGGTATCCCC
[124 nt withheld, positions 8902-9025]
C
[91 nt withheld, positions 9027-9117]
A
[49 nt withheld, positions 9119-9167]
CCTTTGACGTTGGAGTCCACGTTCTTT
[37 nt withheld, positions 9195-9231]
ACCCTATCTCGGTCTATTCTTTTGATTTATAAGGGATTTTGCCGATTTCGGCCTATTGGTTAAAAAATGA
GCTGATTTAACAAAAATTTAACGCGAATTAATTCTGTGGAATGTGTGTCAGTTAGGGTGTGGAAAGTCCC
CAGGCTCCCCAGCAGGCAGAAGTATGCAAAGCATGCATCTCAATTAGTCAGCAACCAGGTGTGGAAAGTC
CCCAGGCTCCCCAGCAGGCAGAAGTATGCAAAGCATGCATCTCAATTAGTCAGCAACCATAGTCCCGCCC
CTAACTCCGCCCATCCCGCCCCTAACTCCGCCCAGTTCCGCCCATTCTCCGCCCCATGGCTGACTAATTT
TTTTTATTTATGCAGAGGCCGAGGCCGCCTCTGCCTCTGAGCTATTCCAGAAGTAGTGAGGAGGCTTTTT
TGGAGGCCTAGGCTTTTGCAAAAAGCTCCCGGGAGCTTGTATATCCATTTTCGGATCTGATCAGCACGTG
TTGACAATTAATCATCGGCATAGTATATCGGCATAGTATAATACGACAAGGTGAGGAACTAAACCATGGC
CAAGTTGACCAGTGCCGTTCCGGTGCTCACCGCGCGCGACGTCGCCGGAGCGGTCGAGTTCTGGACCGAC
CGGCTCGGGTTCTCCCGGGACTTCGTGGAGGACGACTTCGCCGGTGTGGTCCGGGACGACGTGACCCTGT
TCATCAGCGCGGTCCAGGACCAGGTGGTGCCGGACAACACCCTGGCCTGGGTGTGGGTGCGCGGCCTGGA
CGAGCTGTACGCCGAGTGGTCGGAGGTCGTGTCCACGAACTTCCGGGACGCCTCCGGGCCGGCCATGACC
GAGATCGGCGAGCAGCCGTGGGGGCGGGAGTTCGCCCTGCGCGACCCGGCCGGCAACTGCGTGCACTTCG
TGGCCGAGGAGCAGGACTGACACGTGCTACGAGATTTCGATTCCACCGCCGCCTTCTATGAAAGGTTGGG
CTTCGGAATCGTTTTCCGGGACGCCGGCTGGATGATCCTCCAGCGCGGGGATCTCATGCTGGAGTTCTTC
GCCCACCCCAACTTGTTTATTGCAGCTTATAATGGTTACAAATAAAGCAATAGCATCACAAATTTCACAA
ATAAAGCATTTTTTTCACTGCATTCTAGTTGTGGTTTGTCCAAACTCATCAATGTATCTTATCATGTCTG
TATACCGTCGACCTCTAGCTAGAGCTTGGCGTAATCATGGTCATAGCTGTTTCCTGTGTGAAATTGTTAT
CCGCTCACAATTCCACACAACATACGAGCCGGAAGCATAAAGTGTAAAGCCTGGGGTGCCTAATGAGTGA
GCTAACTCACATTAATTGCGTTGCGCTCACTGCCCGCTTTCCAGTCGGGAAACCTGTCGTGCCAGCTGCA
TTAATGAATCGGCCAACGCGCGGGGAGAGGCGGTTTGCGTATTGGGCGCTCTTCCGCTTCCTCGCTCACT
GACTCGCTGCGCTCGGTCGTTCGGCTGCGGCGAGCGGTATCAGCTCACTCAAAGGCGGTAATACGGTTAT
CCACAGAATCAGGGGATAACGCAGGAAAGAACATGTGAGCAAAAGGCCAGCAAAAGGCCAGGAACCGTAA
AAAGGCCGCGTTGCTGGCGTTTTTCCATAGGCTCCGCCCCCCTGACGAGCATCACAAAAATCGACGCTCA
AGTCAGAGGTGGCGAAACCCGACAGGACTATAAAGATACCAGGCGTTTCCCCCTGGAAGCTCCCTCGTGC
GCTCTCCTGTTCCGACCCTGCCGCTTACCGGATACCTGTCCGCCTTTCTCCCTTCGGGAAGCGTGGCGCT
TTCTCATAGCTCACGCTGTAGGTATCTCAGTTCGGTGTAGGTCGTTCGCTCCAAGCTGGGCTGTGTGCAC
GAACCCCCCGTTCAGCCCGACCGCTGCGCCTTATCCGGTAACTATCGTCTTGAGTCCAACCCGGTAAGAC
ACGACTTATCGCCACTGGCAGCAGCCACTGGTAACAGGATTAGCAGAGCGAGGTATGTAGGCGGTGCTAC
AGAGTTCTTGAAGTGGTGGCCTAACTACGGCTACACTAGAAGAACAGTATTTGGTATCTGCGCTCTGCTG
AAGCCAGTTACCTTCGGAAAAAGAGTTGGTAGCTCTTGATCCGGCAAACAAACCACCGCTGGTAGCGGTG
GTTTTTTTGTTTGCAAGCAGCAGATTACGCGCAGAAAAAAAGGATCTCAAGAAGATCCTTTGATCTTTTC
TACGGGGTCTGACGCTCAGTGGAACGAAAACTCACGTTAAGGGATTTTGGTCATGAGATTATCAAAAAGG
ATCTTCACCTAGATCCTTTTAAATTAAAAATGAAGTTTTAAATCAATCTAAAGTATATATGAGTAAACTT
GGTCTGACAGTTACCAATGCTTAATCAGTGAGGCACCTATCTCAGCGATCTGTCTATTTCGTTCATCCAT
AGTTGCCTGACTCCCCGTCGTGTAGATAACTACGATACGGGAGGGCTTACCATCTGGCCCCAGTGCTGCA
ATGATACCGCGAGACCCACGCTCACCGGCTCCAGATTTATCAGCAATAAACCAGCCAGCCGGAAGGGCCG
AGCGCAGAAGTGGTCCTGCAACTTTATCCGCCTCCATCCAGTCTATTAATTGTTGCCGGGAAGCTAGAGT
AAGTAGTTCGCCAGTTAATAGTTTGCGCAACGTTGTTGCCATTGCTACAGGCATCGTGGTGTCACGCTCG
TCGTTTGGTATGGCTTCATTCAGCTCCGGTTCCCAACGATCAAGGCGAGTTACATGATCCCCCATGTTGT
GCAAAAAAGCGGTTAGCTCCTTCGGTCCTCCGATCGTTGTCAGAAGTAAGTTGGCCGCAGTGTTATCACT
CATGGTTATGGCAGCACTGCATAATTCTCTTACTGTCATGCCATCCGTAAGATGCTTTTCTGTGACTGGT
GAGTACTCAACCAAGTCATTCTGAGAATAGTGTATGCGGCGACCGAGTTGCTCTTGCCCGGCGTCAATAC
GGGATAATACCGCGCCACATAGCAGAACTTTAAAAGTGCTCATCATTGGAAAACGTTCTTCGGGGCGAAA
ACTCTCAAGGATCTTACCGCTGTTGAGATCCAGTTCGATGTAACCCACTCGTGCACCCAACTGATCTTCA
GCATCTTTTACTTTCACCAGCGTTTCTGGGTGAGCAAAAACAGGAAGGCAAAATGCCGCAAAAAAGGGAA
TAAGGGCGACACGGAAATGTTGAATACTCATACTCTTCCTTTTTCAATATTATTGAAGCATTTATCAGGG
TTATTGTCTCATGAGCGGATACATATTTGAATGTATTTAGAAAAATAAACAAATAGGGGTTCCGCGCACA
TTTCCCCGAAAAGTGCCACCTGACGTCGACGGATCGGGAGATCTCCCGATCCCCTATGGTGCACTCTCAG
TACAATCTGCTCTGATGCCGCATAGTTAAGCCAGTATCTGCTCCCTGCTTGTGTGTTGGAGGTCGCTGAG
TAGTGCGCGAGCAAAATTTAAGCTACAACAAGGCAAGGCTTGACCGACAATTGCATGAAGAATCTGCTTA
GGGTTAGGCGTTTTGCGCTGCTTCGCGATGTACGGGCCAGATATACGCGCGCGTTGACATTGATTATTGA
CTAGTTATTAATAGTAATCAATTACGGGGTCATTAGTTCATAGCCCATATATGGAGTTCCGCGTTACATA
ACTTACGGTAAATGGCCCGCCTGGCTGACCGCCCAACGACCCCCGCCCATTGACGTCAATAATGACGTAT
GTTCCCATAGTAACGCCAATAGGGACTTTCCATTGACGTCAATGGGTGGAGTATTTACGGTAAACTGCCC
ACTTGGCAGTACATCAAGTGTATCATATGCCAAGTACGCCCCCTATTGACGTCAATGACGGTAAATGGCC
CGCCTGGCATTATGCCCAGTACATGACCTTATGGGACTTTCCTACTTGGCAGTACATCTAC
Features (pLannotate 1.2.2; 33 found; start..end, strand, type, name):
     25..224     +  promoter       CMV promoter: human cytomegalovirus (CMV) immediate early promoter
    242..422     +  LTR            5' LTR (truncated): truncated 5' long terminal repeat (LTR) from HIV-1
    469..594     +  misc_feature   HIV-1 Ψ: packaging signal of human immunodeficiency virus type 1
    578..941     +  CDS            HIV-1 gag (fragment): gag protein from human immunodeficiency virus 1; gag
   1087..1320    +  misc_feature   RRE: The Rev response element (RRE) of HIV-1 allows for Rev-dependent mRNA export from the nucleus to the cytoplasm.
   1697..1797    +  CDS            Rev (fragment): human immunodeficiency virus 1 (HIV-1) Rev protein; rev; enhances nuclear export of unspliced and incompletely spliced viral mRNAs
   1847..1964    +  misc_feature   cPPT/CTS: central polypurine tract and central termination sequence of HIV-1
   2015..2255    +  promoter       U6 promoter: RNA polymerase III promoter for human U6 snRNA
   2285..2360    +  misc_RNA       gRNA scaffold: guide RNA scaffold for the Streptococcus pyogenes CRISPR/Cas9 system
   2378..2396    +  CDS            small t antigen (fragment): SV40 (simian virus 40) small t antigen
   2422..2633    +  promoter       EF-1α core promoter: core promoter for human elongation factor EF-1α
   2658..6761    +  CDS            Cas9: Cas9 (Csn1) endonuclease from the Streptococcus pyogenes Type II CRISPR/Cas system generates RNA-guided double strand breaks in DNA
   6899..7691    +  CDS            NeoR/KanR (fragment): aminoglycoside phosphotransferase from Tn5; aph(3')-II (or nptII); confers resistance to neomycin, kanamycin, and G418 (Geneticin®)
   7707..8295    +  misc_feature   WPRE: woodchuck hepatitis virus posttranscriptional regulatory element
   8346..8365    +  misc_feature   cPPT/CTS (fragment): central polypurine tract and central termination sequence of HIV-1
   8367..8600    +  LTR            3' LTR (ΔU3): self-inactivating 3' long terminal repeat (LTR) from HIV-1
   8632..8856    +  polyA_signal   bGH poly(A) signal: bovine growth hormone polyadenylation signal
   8860..8881    +  promoter       SV40 promoter (fragment): SV40 enhancer and early promoter
   8902..9330    +  rep_origin     f1 ori (sequence partly withheld): f1 bacteriophage origin of replication; arrow indicates direction of (+) strand synthesis
   9344..9673    +  promoter       SV40 promoter: SV40 enhancer and early promoter
   9721..9768    +  promoter       EM7 promoter: synthetic bacterial promoter&nbsp
   9787..10161   +  CDS            BleoR: antibiotic-binding protein; Sh ble from Streptoalloteichus hindustanus; confers resistance to bleomycin, phleomycin, and Zeocin™
  10171..10296   +  CDS            ble (fragment): BLE_KLEPN - Experimental evidence at protein level: Swiss-Prot protein existence level 1. Binding protein with a strong affinity to the bleomycin family of antibiotics. Binds to CL990; an antimitotic-antibiotic compound. From Klebsiella pneumoniae.
  10291..10412   +  polyA_signal   SV40 poly(A) signal: SV40 polyadenylation signal
  10483..10505   -  protein_bind   lac operator (fragment): The lac repressor binds to the lac operator to inhibit transcription in E. coli. This inhibition can be relieved by adding lactose or isopropyl-β-D-thiogalactopyranoside (IPTG). lac repressor encoded by lacI
  10509..10539   -  promoter       lac promoter: promoter for the E. coli lac operon
  10554..10575   -  protein_bind   CAP binding site: CAP binding activates transcription in the presence of cAMP. E. coli catabolite activator protein
  10588..10680   -  CDS            lacI (fragment): lac repressor; lacI; The lac repressor binds to the lac operator to inhibit transcription in E. coli. This inhibition can be relieved by adding lactose or isopropyl-β-D-thiogalactopyranoside (IPTG).
  10863..11451   -  rep_origin     ori: high-copy-number ColE1/pMB1/pBR322/pUC origin of replication
  11622..12482   -  CDS            AmpR: β-lactamase; bla; confers resistance to ampicillin, carbenicillin, and related antibiotics
  12483..12587   -  promoter       AmpR promoter: bla
  12646..12698   -  misc_feature   bom (fragment): basis of mobility region from pBR322
  12857..24      +  enhancer       CMV enhancer (across the origin): human cytomegalovirus immediate early enhancer
