[The description below was written by a language model from this plasmid's Addgene catalogue record and pLannotate feature annotations shown in this document.]
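Description:
p8389 LentiCRISPRv2 Neo sgNT-1 is a 13.2 kb lentiviral CRISPR plasmid built on the pLentiCRISPR v2 backbone, carrying a neomycin resistance marker for G418 selection of transduced mammalian cells. It is an all-in-one vector that delivers both Streptococcus pyogenes Cas9 and a single guide RNA. In bacteria it is maintained through a high-copy ColE1/pUC-type origin with ampicillin resistance. The backbone also carries an f1 origin and an SV40/EM7-driven bleomycin (Zeocin) resistance cassette located outside the viral transfer region.

The lentiviral portion has a third-generation, self-inactivating layout. A CMV enhancer/promoter fused to a truncated HIV-1 5' LTR drives production of the genomic RNA in packaging cells. It is followed by the Ψ packaging signal, a gag fragment, the RRE for Rev-dependent nuclear export, and the cPPT/CTS. A ΔU3 3' LTR closes the unit, with a bGH polyadenylation signal downstream. Inside this unit, a human U6 RNA polymerase III promoter transcribes the sgNT-1 spacer joined to the SpCas9 guide scaffold. An EF-1α core promoter drives the Cas9 coding sequence, and the NeoR coding sequence lies immediately downstream. The feature table does not annotate the element linking Cas9 to NeoR. A WPRE after NeoR enhances transcript expression.

The guide is recorded as non-targeting, with human listed as the species context, so the construct provides Cas9 and G418 selection without directing cleavage to a gene. It serves as a negative control run in parallel with gene-targeting LentiCRISPRv2 Neo vectors in knockout experiments. The associated publication concerns HPV18 E7, PTPN14, LATS1 and YAP1.
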