Addgene plasmid #221649: p8389 LentiCRISPRv2 Neo sgNT-1
Purpose: Expression of non-targeting control sgRNA
Depositing lab: Elizabeth White. Depositing organization: University of Pennsylvania. Publication: HPV18 E7 inhibits LATS1 kinase and activates YAP1 by degrading PTPN14. Blakely WJ, Hatterschide J, White EA. mBio. 2024 Sep 9:e0181124. doi: 10.1128/mbio.01811-24. PubMed 39248565.
Backbone
  Vector backbone: pLentiCRISPR v2
  Backbone manufacturer: Feng Zhang (Addgene #52961)
  Vector type: Lentiviral, CRISPR
  Selectable markers: Neomycin (select with G418)
Growth in bacteria
  Bacterial resistance: Ampicillin, 100 μg/mL
  Growth temperature: 37°C
  Growth strain: NEB Stable
  Copy number: High Copy
Gene/Insert
  Gene/Insert name: non-targeting sgNT-1
  gRNA/shRNA sequence: GAGCTCGCCATGTCGGTTCTC
  Species: H. sapiens (human)
  Cloning method: Restriction Enzyme; 5′ cloning site unknown (unknown if destroyed)
Terms and licenses: Academic/Nonprofit Terms; Industry Terms: Not Available to Industry
Depositor comments: Please visit https://doi.org/10.1101/2024.03.07.583953 for bioRxiv preprint.
How to cite: p8389 LentiCRISPRv2 Neo sgNT-1 was a gift from Elizabeth White (Addgene plasmid # 221649 ; http://n2t.net/addgene:221649 ; RRID:Addgene_221649)
